Addgene plasmid #122482: pLenti/TO/EYFP-P2A-IDH1(HA)
Purpose: A lentiviral vector (pLenti6.3/TO/DEST) expresses EYFP, P2A, and IDH1 C-terminally tagged with HA
Depositing lab: Eric Huang. Depositing organization: University of Utah. Publication: Functional requirement of a wild-type allele for mutant IDH1 to suppress anchorage-independent growth through redox homeostasis. Tiburcio PDB, Xiao B, Berg S, Asper S, Lyne S, Zhang Y, Zhu X, Yan H, Huang LE. Acta Neuropathol. 2018 Feb;135(2):285-298. doi: 10.1007/s00401-017-1800-0. Epub 2017 Dec 29. PubMed 29288440.
Backbone
  Vector backbone: pLenti/TO/DEST
  Backbone manufacturer: Invitrogen
  Backbone size w/o insert (bp): 7725
  Total vector size (bp): 9375
  Modifications to backbone: The V5 tag was replaced by a 3xFLAG sequence
  Vector type: Mammalian Expression, Lentiviral
  Selectable markers: Blasticidin
Growth in bacteria
  Bacterial resistance: Ampicillin, 100 μg/mL
  Growth temperature: 37°C
  Growth strain: NEB Stable
  Copy number: Unknown
Gene/Insert
  Gene/Insert name: isocitrate dehydrogenase 1 (alt name: EYFP-IDH1)
  Species: H. sapiens (human)
  Insert size (bp): 2163
  Entrez Gene: IDH1 (a.k.a. HEL-216, HEL-S-26, IDCD, IDH, IDP, IDPC, PICD)
  Promoter: CMV/TO
  Tag / fusion protein: P2A; HA (C terminal on insert)
  Cloning method: Gateway Cloning
  Sequencing primers: 5′ GTGTACGGTGGGAGGTCTATATAA; 3′ CAGAGGTTGATTGTCGAT
Terms and licenses: Academic/Nonprofit Terms; Industry Terms: Not Available to Industry
How to cite: pLenti/TO/EYFP-P2A-IDH1(HA) was a gift from Eric Huang (Addgene plasmid # 122482 ; http://n2t.net/addgene:122482 ; RRID:Addgene_122482)
