[The description below was written by a language model from this plasmid's Addgene catalogue record and pLannotate feature annotations shown in this document.]
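Description:
pLenti/TO/EYFP-P2A-IDH1(HA) is a third-generation-style, self-inactivating HIV-1 lentiviral expression plasmid built by Gateway recombination into a modified Invitrogen pLenti6.3/TO/DEST backbone. It is propagated in E. coli through a high-copy ColE1/pUC origin with ampicillin resistance, and also carries f1 and SV40 origins. The viral genome is transcribed from a chimeric RSV promoter/truncated 5' LTR and contains the Ψ packaging signal, RRE, cPPT/CTS, WPRE and a ΔU3 3' LTR. Packaging functions must therefore be supplied in trans, and the integrated provirus lacks LTR promoter activity. An SV40/EM7-driven blasticidin S deaminase cassette inside the LTRs allows selection of transduced mammalian cells.

The payload lies between attB1 and attB2 and is driven by the CMV/TO promoter, a CMV enhancer/promoter followed by two tet operator sites. This promoter is constitutive in ordinary cells and is repressed until tetracycline or doxycycline is added in cells expressing the Tet repressor. The open reading frame encodes EYFP, a P2A self-cleaving peptide, and human IDH1 with a C-terminal HA tag, so the fluorescent marker and the enzyme are produced as separate proteins from one transcript. The feature tables also annotate three tandem SV40 nuclear localization signals just after EYFP, which the catalogue entry does not mention and which suggest a nuclear-targeted reporter. P2A and HA themselves are not annotated. The backbone's V5 tag was replaced by 3xFLAG, which lies downstream of attB2; the record does not state whether it is translated. Both sequence records are 9,888 nt, somewhat larger than the listed total size. The associated publication concerns wild-type and mutant IDH1 in anchorage-independent growth and redox homeostasis.
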