Features (pLannotate 1.2.2; 39 found; start..end, strand, type, name):
      3..229     +  promoter       RSV promoter: Rous sarcoma virus enhancer/promoter
    230..410     +  LTR            5' LTR (truncated): truncated 5' long terminal repeat (LTR) from HIV-1
    457..582     +  misc_feature   HIV-1 Ψ: packaging signal of human immunodeficiency virus type 1
    566..929     +  CDS            HIV-1 gag (fragment): gag protein from human immunodeficiency virus 1; gag
   1075..1308    +  misc_feature   RRE: The Rev response element (RRE) of HIV-1 allows for Rev-dependent mRNA export from the nucleus to the cytoplasm.
   1685..1785    +  CDS            Rev (fragment): human immunodeficiency virus 1 (HIV-1) Rev protein; rev; enhances nuclear export of unspliced and incompletely spliced viral mRNAs
   1804..1921    +  misc_feature   cPPT/CTS: central polypurine tract and central termination sequence of HIV-1
   1945..2246    +  enhancer       CMV enhancer: human cytomegalovirus immediate early enhancer
   2247..2450    +  promoter       CMV promoter: human cytomegalovirus (CMV) immediate early promoter
   2452..2471    +  promoter       PLtetO-1 promoter (fragment): modified phage lambda PL promoter with tet operator sites (Lutz and Bujard, 1997)
   2473..2492    +  promoter       PLtetO-1 promoter (fragment): modified phage lambda PL promoter with tet operator sites (Lutz and Bujard, 1997)
   2532..2556    +  protein_bind   attB1: mutant version of attB; recombination site for the Gateway® BP reaction BP Clonase™
   2561..3277    +  CDS            EYFP: EYFP is a basic (constitutively fluorescent) green/yellow fluorescent protein published in 1996, derived from Aequorea victoria. It is reported to be a very rapidly-maturing weak dimer with high acid sensitivity.
   3278..3298    +  misc_feature   MCS (fragment): multiple cloning site
   3302..3322    +  CDS            SV40 NLS: nuclear localization signal of SV40 (simian virus 40) large T antigen
   3326..3346    +  CDS            SV40 NLS: nuclear localization signal of SV40 (simian virus 40) large T antigen
   3350..3370    +  CDS            SV40 NLS: nuclear localization signal of SV40 (simian virus 40) large T antigen
   3455..4693    +  CDS            IDH1: IDHC_HUMAN - Also known as PICD. Experimental evidence at protein level: Swiss-Prot protein existence level 1. From Homo sapiens (Human).
   4725..4749    -  protein_bind   attB2: mutant version of attB; recombination site for the Gateway® BP reaction BP Clonase™
   4802..4867    +  CDS            3xFLAG: three tandem FLAG® epitope tags, followed by an enterokinase cleavage site
   4891..5479    +  misc_feature   WPRE: woodchuck hepatitis virus posttranscriptional regulatory element
   5494..5810    +  promoter       SV40 promoter: SV40 enhancer and early promoter
   5858..5905    +  promoter       EM7 promoter: synthetic bacterial promoter&nbsp
   5924..6322    +  CDS            BSD: blasticidin S deaminase; Aspergillus terreus BSD; confers resistance to blasticidin
   6339..6407    +  CDS            nef (fragment): NEF_HV1Z2 - Experimental evidence at protein level: Swiss-Prot protein existence level 1. Extracellular Nef protein targets CD4(+) T-lymphocytes for apoptosis by interacting with CXCR4 surface receptors. From Human immunodeficiency virus type 1 group M subtype D (isolate Z2/CDC-Z34) (HIV-1).
   6409..6642    +  LTR            3' LTR (ΔU3): self-inactivating 3' long terminal repeat (LTR) from HIV-1
   6714..6835    +  polyA_signal   SV40 poly(A) signal: SV40 polyadenylation signal
   6875..7010    +  rep_origin     SV40 ori: SV40 origin of replication
   7031..7049    -  promoter       T7 promoter: promoter for bacteriophage T7 RNA polymerase
   7057..7212    +  CDS            lacZα (fragment): LacZα fragment of β-galactosidase; lacZ fragment
   7217..7645    +  rep_origin     f1 ori (sequence partly withheld): f1 bacteriophage origin of replication; arrow indicates direction of (+) strand synthesis
   7698..7802    +  promoter       AmpR promoter: bla
   7803..8663    +  CDS            AmpR: β-lactamase; bla; confers resistance to ampicillin, carbenicillin, and related antibiotics
   8834..9422    +  rep_origin     ori: high-copy-number ColE1/pMB1/pBR322/pUC origin of replication
   9605..9697    +  CDS            lacI (fragment): lac repressor; lacI; The lac repressor binds to the lac operator to inhibit transcription in E. coli. This inhibition can be relieved by adding lactose or isopropyl-β-D-thiogalactopyranoside (IPTG).
   9710..9731    +  protein_bind   CAP binding site: CAP binding activates transcription in the presence of cAMP. E. coli catabolite activator protein
   9746..9776    +  promoter       lac promoter: promoter for the E. coli lac operon
   9784..9800    +  protein_bind   lac operator: The lac repressor binds to the lac operator to inhibit transcription in E. coli. This inhibition can be relieved by adding lactose or isopropyl-β-D-thiogalactopyranoside (IPTG). lac repressor encoded by lacI
   9845..9863    +  promoter       T3 promoter: promoter for bacteriophage T3 RNA polymerase
>Addgene plasmid #122482 | pLenti/TO/EYFP-P2A-IDH1(HA) | depositor full sequence | sequence record 233727 | pLenti/TO/EYFP-P2A-IDH1(HA) sequence 9888 bps
AATGTAGTCTTATGCAATACTCTTGTAGTCTTGCAACATGGTAACGATGAGTTAGCAACATGCCTTACAA
GGAGAGAAAAAGCACCGTGCATGCCGATTGGTGGAAGTAAGGTGGTACGATCGTGCCTTATTAGGAAGGC
AACAGACGGGTCTGACATGGATTGGACGAACCACTGAATTGCCGCATTGCAGAGATATTGTATTTAAGTG
CCTAGCTCGATACATAAACGGGTCTCTCTGGTTAGACCAGATCTGAGCCTGGGAGCTCTCTGGCTAACTA
GGGAACCCACTGCTTAAGCCTCAATAAAGCTTGCCTTGAGTGCTTCAAGTAGTGTGTGCCCGTCTGTTGT
GTGACTCTGGTAACTAGAGATCCCTCAGACCCTTTTAGTCAGTGTGGAAAATCTCTAGCAGTGGCGCCCG
AACAGGGACTTGAAAGCGAAAGGGAAACCAGAGGAGCTCTCTCGACGCAGGACTCGGCTTGCTGAAGCGC
GCACGGCAAGAGGCGAGGGGCGGCGACTGGTGAGTACGCCAAAAATTTTGACTAGCGGAGGCTAGAAGGA
GAGAGATGGGTGCGAGAGCGTCAGTATTAAGCGGGGGAGAATTAGATCGCGATGGGAAAAAATTCGGTTA
AGGCCAGGGGGAAAGAAAAAATATAAATTAAAACATATAGTATGGGCAAGCAGGGAGCTAGAACGATTCG
CAGTTAATCCTGGCCTGTTAGAAACATCAGAAGGCTGTAGACAAATACTGGGACAGCTACAACCATCCCT
TCAGACAGGATCAGAAGAACTTAGATCATTATATAATACAGTAGCAACCCTCTATTGTGTGCATCAAAGG
ATAGAGATAAAAGACACCAAGGAAGCTTTAGACAAGATAGAGGAAGAGCAAAACAAAAGTAAGACCACCG
CACAGCAAGCGGCCGCTGATCTTCAGACCTGGAGGAGGAGATATGAGGGACAATTGGAGAAGTGAATTAT
ATAAATATAAAGTAGTAAAAATTGAACCATTAGGAGTAGCACCCACCAAGGCAAAGAGAAGAGTGGTGCA
GAGAGAAAAAAGAGCAGTGGGAATAGGAGCTTTGTTCCTTGGGTTCTTGGGAGCAGCAGGAAGCACTATG
GGCGCAGCGTCAATGACGCTGACGGTACAGGCCAGACAATTATTGTCTGGTATAGTGCAGCAGCAGAACA
ATTTGCTGAGGGCTATTGAGGCGCAACAGCATCTGTTGCAACTCACAGTCTGGGGCATCAAGCAGCTCCA
GGCAAGAATCCTGGCTGTGGAAAGATACCTAAAGGATCAACAGCTCCTGGGGATTTGGGGTTGCTCTGGA
AAACTCATTTGCACCACTGCTGTGCCTTGGAATGCTAGTTGGAGTAATAAATCTCTGGAACAGATTTGGA
ATCACACGACCTGGATGGAGTGGGACAGAGAAATTAACAATTACACAAGCTTAATACACTCCTTAATTGA
AGAATCGCAAAACCAGCAAGAAAAGAATGAACAAGAATTATTGGAATTAGATAAATGGGCAAGTTTGTGG
AATTGGTTTAACATAACAAATTGGCTGTGGTATATAAAATTATTCATAATGATAGTAGGAGGCTTGGTAG
GTTTAAGAATAGTTTTTGCTGTACTTTCTATAGTGAATAGAGTTAGGCAGGGATATTCACCATTATCGTT
TCAGACCCACCTCCCAACCCCGAGGGGACCCGACAGGCCCGAAGGAATAGAAGAAGAAGGTGGAGAGAGA
GACAGAGACAGATCCATTCGATTAGTGAACGGATCTCGACGGTATCGGTTAACTTTTAAAAGAAAAGGGG
GGATTGGGGGGTACAGTGCAGGGGAAAGAATAGTAGACATAATAGCAACAGACATACAAACTAAAGAATT
ACAAAAACAAATTACAAAAATTCAAAATTTTATCGATAAGCTTGGGAGTTCCGCTTACATAACTTACGGT
AAATGGCCCGCCTGGCTGACCGCCCAACGACCCCCGCCCATTGACGTCAATAATGACGTATGTTCCCATA
GTAACGCCAATAGGGACTTTCCATTGACGTCAATGGGTGGAGTATTTACGGTAAACTGCCCACTTGGCAG
TACATCAAGTGTATCATATGCCAAGTACGCCCCCTATTGACGTCAATGACGGTAAATGGCCCGCCTGGCA
TTATGCCCAGTACATGACCTTATGGGACTTTCCTACTTGGCAGTACATCTACGTATTAGTCATCGCTATT
ACCATGGTGATGCGGTTTTGGCAGTACATCAATGGGCGTGGATAGCGGTTTGACTCACGGGGATTTCCAA
GTCTCCACCCCATTGACGTCAATGGGAGTTTGTTTTGGCACCAAAATCAACGGGACTTTCCAAAATGTCG
TAACAACTCCGCCCCATTGACGCAAATGGGCGGTAGGCGTGTACGGTGGGAGGTCTATATAAGCAGAGCT
CTCCCTATCAGTGATAGAGATCTCCCTATCAGTGATAGAGATCGTCGACTAGTCCAGTGTGGTGGAATTC
TGCAGATATCAACAAGTTTGTACAAAAAAGCAGGCTCACCATGGTGAGCAAGGGCGAGGAGCTGTTCACC
GGGGTGGTGCCCATCCTGGTCGAGCTGGACGGCGACGTAAACGGCCACAAGTTCAGCGTGTCCGGCGAGG
GCGAGGGCGATGCCACCTACGGCAAGCTGACCCTGAAGTTCATCTGCACCACCGGCAAGCTGCCCGTGCC
CTGGCCCACCCTCGTGACCACCTTCGGCTACGGCCTGCAGTGCTTCGCCCGCTACCCCGACCACATGAAG
CAGCACGACTTCTTCAAGTCCGCCATGCCCGAAGGCTACGTCCAGGAGCGCACCATCTTCTTCAAGGACG
ACGGCAACTACAAGACCCGCGCCGAGGTGAAGTTCGAGGGCGACACCCTGGTGAACCGCATCGAGCTGAA
GGGCATCGACTTCAAGGAGGACGGCAACATCCTGGGGCACAAGCTGGAGTACAACTACAACAGCCACAAC
GTCTATATCATGGCCGACAAGCAGAAGAACGGCATCAAGGTGAACTTCAAGATCCGCCACAACATCGAGG
ACGGCAGCGTGCAGCTCGCCGACCACTACCAGCAGAACACCCCCATCGGCGACGGCCCCGTGCTGCTGCC
CGACAACCACTACCTGAGCTACCAGTCCGCCCTGAGCAAAGACCCCAACGAGAAGCGCGATCACATGGTC
CTGCTGGAGTTCGTGACCGCCGCCGGGATCACTCTCGGCATGGACGAGCTGTACAAGTCCGGACTCAGAT
CTCGAGCTGATCCAAAAAAGAAGAGAAAGGTAGATCCAAAAAAGAAGAGAAAGGTAGATCCAAAAAAGAA
GAGAAAGGTAGGATCCACCGGATCTAGAGGAAGCGGAGCTACTAACTTCAGCCTGCTGAAGCAGGCTGGA
GACGTGGAGGAGAACCCTGGACCTTCCAAAAAAATCAGTGGCGGTTCTGTGGTAGAGATGCAAGGAGATG
AAATGACACGAATCATTTGGGAATTGATTAAAGAGAAACTCATTTTTCCCTACGTGGAATTGGATCTACA
TAGCTATGATTTAGGCATAGAGAATCGTGATGCCACCAACGACCAAGTCACCAAGGATGCTGCAGAAGCT
ATAAAGAAGCATAATGTTGGCGTCAAATGTGCCACTATCACTCCTGATGAGAAGAGGGTTGAGGAGTTCA
AGTTGAAACAAATGTGGAAATCACCAAATGGCACCATACGAAATATTCTGGGTGGCACGGTCTTCAGAGA
AGCCATTATCTGCAAAAATATCCCCCGGCTTGTGAGTGGATGGGTAAAACCTATCATCATAGGTCGTCAT
GCTTATGGGGATCAATACAGAGCAACTGATTTTGTTGTTCCTGGGCCTGGAAAAGTAGAGATAACCTACA
CACCAAGTGACGGAACCCAAAAGGTGACATACCTGGTACATAACTTTGAAGAAGGTGGTGGTGTTGCCAT
GGGGATGTATAATCAAGATAAGTCAATTGAAGATTTTGCACACAGTTCCTTCCAAATGGCTCTGTCTAAG
GGTTGGCCTTTGTATCTGAGCACCAAAAACACTATTCTGAAGAAATATGATGGGCGTTTTAAAGACATCT
TTCAGGAGATATATGACAAGCAGTACAAGTCCCAGTTTGAAGCTCAAAAGATCTGGTATGAGCATAGGCT
CATCGACGACATGGTGGCCCAAGCTATGAAATCAGAGGGAGGCTTCATCTGGGCCTGTAAAAACTATGAT
GGTGACGTGCAGTCGGACTCTGTGGCCCAAGGGTATGGCTCTCTCGGCATGATGACCAGCGTGCTGGTTT
GTCCAGATGGCAAGACAGTAGAAGCAGAGGCTGCCCACGGGACTGTAACCCGTCACTACCGCATGTACCA
GAAAGGACAGGAGACGTCCACCAATCCCATTGCTTCCATTTTTGCCTGGACCAGAGGGTTAGCCCACAGA
GCAAAGCTTGATAACAATAAAGAGCTTGCCTTCTTTGCAAATGCTTTGGAAGAAGTCTCTATTGAGACAA
TTGAGGCTGGCTTCATGACCAAGGACTTGGCTGCTTGCATTAAAGGTTTACCCAATGTGCAACGTTCTGA
CTACTTGAATACATTTGAGTTCATGGATAAACTTGGAGAAAACTTGAAGATCAAACTAGCTCAGGCCAAA
CTTTACCCATACGACGTGCCTGACTACGCCTAGGACCCAGCTTTCTTGTACAAAGTGGTTGATATCCAGC
ACAGTGGCGGCCGCTCGAGTCTAGAGGGGCCGCGGTTCGAAGACTACAAAGACCATGACGGTGATTATAA
AGATCATGACATCGATTACAAGGATGACGATGACAAGCGTACCGGTTAGTAATGATCGACAATCAACCTC
TGGATTACAAAATTTGTGAAAGATTGACTGGTATTCTTAACTATGTTGCTCCTTTTACGCTATGTGGATA
CGCTGCTTTAATGCCTTTGTATCATGCTATTGCTTCCCGTATGGCTTTCATTTTCTCCTCCTTGTATAAA
TCCTGGTTGCTGTCTCTTTATGAGGAGTTGTGGCCCGTTGTCAGGCAACGTGGCGTGGTGTGCACTGTGT
TTGCTGACGCAACCCCCACTGGTTGGGGCATTGCCACCACCTGTCAGCTCCTTTCCGGGACTTTCGCTTT
CCCCCTCCCTATTGCCACGGCGGAACTCATCGCCGCCTGCCTTGCCCGCTGCTGGACAGGGGCTCGGCTG
TTGGGCACTGACAATTCCGTGGTGTTGTCGGGGAAGCTGACGTCCTTTCCATGGCTGCTCGCCTGTGTTG
CCACCTGGATTCTGCGCGGGACGTCCTTCTGCTACGTCCCTTCGGCCCTCAATCCAGCGGACCTTCCTTC
CCGCGGCCTGCTGCCGGCTCTGCGGCCTCTTCCGCGTCTTCGCCTTCGCCCTCAGACGAGTCGGATCTCC
CTTTGGGCCGCCTCCCCGCCTGGCGATGGTACCGGTGTGGAAAGTCCCCAGGCTCCCCAGCAGGCAGAAG
TATGCAAAGCATGCATCTCAATTAGTCAGCAACCAGGTGTGGAAAGTCCCCAGGCTCCCCAGCAGGCAGA
AGTATGCAAAGCATGCATCTCAATTAGTCAGCAACCATAGTCCCGCCCCTAACTCCGCCCATCCCGCCCC
TAACTCCGCCCAGTTCCGCCCATTCTCCGCCCCATGGCTGACTAATTTTTTTTATTTATGCAGAGGCCGA
GGCCGCCTCTGCCTCTGAGCTATTCCAGAAGTAGTGAGGAGGCTTTTTTGGAGGCCTAGGCTTTTGCAAA
AAGCTCCCGGGAGCTTGTATATCCATTTTCGGATCTGATCAGCACGTGTTGACAATTAATCATCGGCATA
GTATATCGGCATAGTATAATACGACAAGGTGAGGAACTAAACCATGGCCAAGCCTTTGTCTCAAGAAGAA
TCCACCCTCATTGAAAGAGCAACGGCTACAATCAACAGCATCCCCATCTCTGAAGACTACAGCGTCGCCA
GCGCAGCTCTCTCTAGCGACGGCCGCATCTTCACTGGTGTCAATGTATATCATTTTACTGGGGGACCTTG
TGCAGAACTCGTGGTGCTGGGCACTGCTGCTGCTGCGGCAGCTGGCAACCTGACTTGTATCGTCGCGATC
GGAAATGAGAACAGGGGCATCTTGAGCCCCTGCGGACGGTGCCGACAGGTGCTTCTCGATCTGCATCCTG
GGATCAAAGCCATAGTGAAGGACAGTGATGGACAGCCGACGGCAGTTGGGATTCGTGAATTGCTGCCCTC
TGGTTATGTGTGGGAGGGCTAAGCACAATTCGAGCTCGGTACCTTTAAGACCAATGACTTACAAGGCAGC
TGTAGATCTTAGCCACTTTTTAAAAGAAAAGGGGGGACTGGAAGGGCTAATTCACTCCCAACGAAGACAA
GATCTGCTTTTTGCTTGTACTGGGTCTCTCTGGTTAGACCAGATCTGAGCCTGGGAGCTCTCTGGCTAAC
TAGGGAACCCACTGCTTAAGCCTCAATAAAGCTTGCCTTGAGTGCTTCAAGTAGTGTGTGCCCGTCTGTT
GTGTGACTCTGGTAACTAGAGATCCCTCAGACCCTTTTAGTCAGTGTGGAAAATCTCTAGCAGTAGTAGT
TCATGTCATCTTATTATTCAGTATTTATAACTTGCAAAGAAATGAATATCAGAGAGTGAGAGGAACTTGT
TTATTGCAGCTTATAATGGTTACAAATAAAGCAATAGCATCACAAATTTCACAAATAAAGCATTTTTTTC
ACTGCATTCTAGTTGTGGTTTGTCCAAACTCATCAATGTATCTTATCATGTCTGGCTCTAGCTATCCCGC
CCCTAACTCCGCCCATCCCGCCCCTAACTCCGCCCAGTTCCGCCCATTCTCCGCCCCATGGCTGACTAAT
TTTTTTTATTTATGCAGAGGCCGAGGCCGCCTCGGCCTCTGAGCTATTCCAGAAGTAGTGAGGAGGCTTT
TTTGGAGGCCTAGGGACGTACCCAATTCGCCCTATAGTGAGTCGTATTACGCGCGCTCACTGGCCGTCGT
TTTACAACGTCGTGACTGGGAAAACCCTGGCGTTACCCAACTTAATCGCCTTGCAGCACATCCCCCTTTC
GCCAGCTGGCGTAATAGCGAAGAGGCCCGCACCGATCGCCCTTCCCAACAGTTGCGCAGCCTGAATGGCG
AATGGG
[124 nt withheld, positions 7217-7340]
C
[91 nt withheld, positions 7342-7432]
A
[49 nt withheld, positions 7434-7482]
CCTTTGACGTTGGAGTCCACGTTCTTT
[37 nt withheld, positions 7510-7546]
ACCCTATCTCGGTCTATTCTTTTGATTTATAAGGGATTTTGCCGATTTCGGCCTATTGGTTAAAAAATGA
GCTGATTTAACAAAAATTTAACGCGAATTTTAACAAAATATTAACGCTTACAATTTAGGTGGCACTTTTC
GGGGAAATGTGCGCGGAACCCCTATTTGTTTATTTTTCTAAATACATTCAAATATGTATCCGCTCATGAG
ACAATAACCCTGATAAATGCTTCAATAATATTGAAAAAGGAAGAGTATGAGTATTCAACATTTCCGTGTC
GCCCTTATTCCCTTTTTTGCGGCATTTTGCCTTCCTGTTTTTGCTCACCCAGAAACGCTGGTGAAAGTAA
AAGATGCTGAAGATCAGTTGGGTGCACGAGTGGGTTACATCGAACTGGATCTCAACAGCGGTAAGATCCT
TGAGAGTTTTCGCCCCGAAGAACGTTTTCCAATGATGAGCACTTTTAAAGTTCTGCTATGTGGCGCGGTA
TTATCCCGTATTGACGCCGGGCAAGAGCAACTCGGTCGCCGCATACACTATTCTCAGAATGACTTGGTTG
AGTACTCACCAGTCACAGAAAAGCATCTTACGGATGGCATGACAGTAAGAGAATTATGCAGTGCTGCCAT
AACCATGAGTGATAACACTGCGGCCAACTTACTTCTGACAACGATCGGAGGACCGAAGGAGCTAACCGCT
TTTTTGCACAACATGGGGGATCATGTAACTCGCCTTGATCGTTGGGAACCGGAGCTGAATGAAGCCATAC
CAAACGACGAGCGTGACACCACGATGCCTGTAGCAATGGCAACAACGTTGCGCAAACTATTAACTGGCGA
ACTACTTACTCTAGCTTCCCGGCAACAATTAATAGACTGGATGGAGGCGGATAAAGTTGCAGGACCACTT
CTGCGCTCGGCCCTTCCGGCTGGCTGGTTTATTGCTGATAAATCTGGAGCCGGTGAGCGTGGGTCTCGCG
GTATCATTGCAGCACTGGGGCCAGATGGTAAGCCCTCCCGTATCGTAGTTATCTACACGACGGGGAGTCA
GGCAACTATGGATGAACGAAATAGACAGATCGCTGAGATAGGTGCCTCACTGATTAAGCATTGGTAACTG
TCAGACCAAGTTTACTCATATATACTTTAGATTGATTTAAAACTTCATTTTTAATTTAAAAGGATCTAGG
TGAAGATCCTTTTTGATAATCTCATGACCAAAATCCCTTAACGTGAGTTTTCGTTCCACTGAGCGTCAGA
CCCCGTAGAAAAGATCAAAGGATCTTCTTGAGATCCTTTTTTTCTGCGCGTAATCTGCTGCTTGCAAACA
AAAAAACCACCGCTACCAGCGGTGGTTTGTTTGCCGGATCAAGAGCTACCAACTCTTTTTCCGAAGGTAA
CTGGCTTCAGCAGAGCGCAGATACCAAATACTGTTCTTCTAGTGTAGCCGTAGTTAGGCCACCACTTCAA
GAACTCTGTAGCACCGCCTACATACCTCGCTCTGCTAATCCTGTTACCAGTGGCTGCTGCCAGTGGCGAT
AAGTCGTGTCTTACCGGGTTGGACTCAAGACGATAGTTACCGGATAAGGCGCAGCGGTCGGGCTGAACGG
GGGGTTCGTGCACACAGCCCAGCTTGGAGCGAACGACCTACACCGAACTGAGATACCTACAGCGTGAGCT
ATGAGAAAGCGCCACGCTTCCCGAAGGGAGAAAGGCGGACAGGTATCCGGTAAGCGGCAGGGTCGGAACA
GGAGAGCGCACGAGGGAGCTTCCAGGGGGAAACGCCTGGTATCTTTATAGTCCTGTCGGGTTTCGCCACC
TCTGACTTGAGCGTCGATTTTTGTGATGCTCGTCAGGGGGGCGGAGCCTATGGAAAAACGCCAGCAACGC
GGCCTTTTTACGGTTCCTGGCCTTTTGCTGGCCTTTTGCTCACATGTTCTTTCCTGCGTTATCCCCTGAT
TCTGTGGATAACCGTATTACCGCCTTTGAGTGAGCTGATACCGCTCGCCGCAGCCGAACGACCGAGCGCA
GCGAGTCAGTGAGCGAGGAAGCGGAAGAGCGCCCAATACGCAAACCGCCTCTCCCCGCGCGTTGGCCGAT
TCATTAATGCAGCTGGCACGACAGGTTTCCCGACTGGAAAGCGGGCAGTGAGCGCAACGCAATTAATGTG
AGTTAGCTCACTCATTAGGCACCCCAGGCTTTACACTTTATGCTTCCGGCTCGTATGTTGTGTGGAATTG
TGAGCGGATAACAATTTCACACAGGAAACAGCTATGACCATGATTACGCCAAGCGCGCAATTAACCCTCA
CTAAAGGGAACAAAAGCTGGAGCTGCAAGCTT
