Features (pLannotate 1.2.2; 39 found; start..end, strand, type, name):
     23..115     +  CDS            lacI (fragment): lac repressor; lacI; The lac repressor binds to the lac operator to inhibit transcription in E. coli. This inhibition can be relieved by adding lactose or isopropyl-β-D-thiogalactopyranoside (IPTG).
    128..149     +  protein_bind   CAP binding site: CAP binding activates transcription in the presence of cAMP. E. coli catabolite activator protein
    164..194     +  promoter       lac promoter: promoter for the E. coli lac operon
    202..218     +  protein_bind   lac operator: The lac repressor binds to the lac operator to inhibit transcription in E. coli. This inhibition can be relieved by adding lactose or isopropyl-β-D-thiogalactopyranoside (IPTG). lac repressor encoded by lacI
    263..281     +  promoter       T3 promoter: promoter for bacteriophage T3 RNA polymerase
    309..535     +  promoter       RSV promoter: Rous sarcoma virus enhancer/promoter
    536..716     +  LTR            5' LTR (truncated): truncated 5' long terminal repeat (LTR) from HIV-1
    763..888     +  misc_feature   HIV-1 Ψ: packaging signal of human immunodeficiency virus type 1
    872..1235    +  CDS            HIV-1 gag (fragment): gag protein from human immunodeficiency virus 1; gag
   1381..1614    +  misc_feature   RRE: The Rev response element (RRE) of HIV-1 allows for Rev-dependent mRNA export from the nucleus to the cytoplasm.
   1991..2091    +  CDS            Rev (fragment): human immunodeficiency virus 1 (HIV-1) Rev protein; rev; enhances nuclear export of unspliced and incompletely spliced viral mRNAs
   2110..2227    +  misc_feature   cPPT/CTS: central polypurine tract and central termination sequence of HIV-1
   2251..2552    +  enhancer       CMV enhancer: human cytomegalovirus immediate early enhancer
   2553..2756    +  promoter       CMV promoter: human cytomegalovirus (CMV) immediate early promoter
   2758..2777    +  promoter       PLtetO-1 promoter (fragment): modified phage lambda PL promoter with tet operator sites (Lutz and Bujard, 1997)
   2779..2798    +  promoter       PLtetO-1 promoter (fragment): modified phage lambda PL promoter with tet operator sites (Lutz and Bujard, 1997)
   2838..2862    +  protein_bind   attB1: mutant version of attB; recombination site for the Gateway® BP reaction BP Clonase™
   2868..3584    +  CDS            EYFP: EYFP is a basic (constitutively fluorescent) green/yellow fluorescent protein published in 1996, derived from Aequorea victoria. It is reported to be a very rapidly-maturing weak dimer with high acid sensitivity.
   3585..3605    +  misc_feature   MCS (fragment): multiple cloning site
   3609..3629    +  CDS            SV40 NLS: nuclear localization signal of SV40 (simian virus 40) large T antigen
   3633..3653    +  CDS            SV40 NLS: nuclear localization signal of SV40 (simian virus 40) large T antigen
   3657..3677    +  CDS            SV40 NLS: nuclear localization signal of SV40 (simian virus 40) large T antigen
   3762..5000    +  CDS            IDH1: IDHC_HUMAN - Also known as PICD. Experimental evidence at protein level: Swiss-Prot protein existence level 1. From Homo sapiens (Human).
   5031..5055    -  protein_bind   attB2: mutant version of attB; recombination site for the Gateway® BP reaction BP Clonase™
   5108..5173    +  CDS            3xFLAG: three tandem FLAG® epitope tags, followed by an enterokinase cleavage site
   5197..5785    +  misc_feature   WPRE: woodchuck hepatitis virus posttranscriptional regulatory element
   5800..6116    +  promoter       SV40 promoter: SV40 enhancer and early promoter
   6164..6211    +  promoter       EM7 promoter: synthetic bacterial promoter&nbsp
   6230..6628    +  CDS            BSD: blasticidin S deaminase; Aspergillus terreus BSD; confers resistance to blasticidin
   6645..6713    +  CDS            nef (fragment): NEF_HV1Z2 - Experimental evidence at protein level: Swiss-Prot protein existence level 1. Extracellular Nef protein targets CD4(+) T-lymphocytes for apoptosis by interacting with CXCR4 surface receptors. From Human immunodeficiency virus type 1 group M subtype D (isolate Z2/CDC-Z34) (HIV-1).
   6715..6948    +  LTR            3' LTR (ΔU3): self-inactivating 3' long terminal repeat (LTR) from HIV-1
   7020..7141    +  polyA_signal   SV40 poly(A) signal: SV40 polyadenylation signal
   7181..7316    +  rep_origin     SV40 ori: SV40 origin of replication
   7337..7355    -  promoter       T7 promoter: promoter for bacteriophage T7 RNA polymerase
   7363..7518    +  CDS            lacZα (fragment): LacZα fragment of β-galactosidase; lacZ fragment
   7523..7951    +  rep_origin     f1 ori (sequence partly withheld): f1 bacteriophage origin of replication; arrow indicates direction of (+) strand synthesis
   8004..8108    +  promoter       AmpR promoter: bla
   8109..8969    +  CDS            AmpR: β-lactamase; bla; confers resistance to ampicillin, carbenicillin, and related antibiotics
   9140..9728    +  rep_origin     ori: high-copy-number ColE1/pMB1/pBR322/pUC origin of replication
>Addgene plasmid #122482 | pLenti/TO/EYFP-P2A-IDH1(HA) | addgene full sequence | sequence record 238827 | Addgene NGS Result
CAGTGAGCGAGGAAGCGGAAGAGCGCCCAATACGCAAACCGCCTCTCCCCGCGCGTTGGCCGATTCATTA
ATGCAGCTGGCACGACAGGTTTCCCGACTGGAAAGCGGGCAGTGAGCGCAACGCAATTAATGTGAGTTAG
CTCACTCATTAGGCACCCCAGGCTTTACACTTTATGCTTCCGGCTCGTATGTTGTGTGGAATTGTGAGCG
GATAACAATTTCACACAGGAAACAGCTATGACCATGATTACGCCAAGCGCGCAATTAACCCTCACTAAAG
GGAACAAAAGCTGGAGCTGCAAGCTTAATGTAGTCTTATGCAATACTCTTGTAGTCTTGCAACATGGTAA
CGATGAGTTAGCAACATGCCTTACAAGGAGAGAAAAAGCACCGTGCATGCCGATTGGTGGAAGTAAGGTG
GTACGATCGTGCCTTATTAGGAAGGCAACAGACGGGTCTGACATGGATTGGACGAACCACTGAATTGCCG
CATTGCAGAGATATTGTATTTAAGTGCCTAGCTCGATACATAAACGGGTCTCTCTGGTTAGACCAGATCT
GAGCCTGGGAGCTCTCTGGCTAACTAGGGAACCCACTGCTTAAGCCTCAATAAAGCTTGCCTTGAGTGCT
TCAAGTAGTGTGTGCCCGTCTGTTGTGTGACTCTGGTAACTAGAGATCCCTCAGACCCTTTTAGTCAGTG
TGGAAAATCTCTAGCAGTGGCGCCCGAACAGGGACTTGAAAGCGAAAGGGAAACCAGAGGAGCTCTCTCG
ACGCAGGACTCGGCTTGCTGAAGCGCGCACGGCAAGAGGCGAGGGGCGGCGACTGGTGAGTACGCCAAAA
ATTTTGACTAGCGGAGGCTAGAAGGAGAGAGATGGGTGCGAGAGCGTCAGTATTAAGCGGGGGAGAATTA
GATCGCGATGGGAAAAAATTCGGTTAAGGCCAGGGGGAAAGAAAAAATATAAATTAAAACATATAGTATG
GGCAAGCAGGGAGCTAGAACGATTCGCAGTTAATCCTGGCCTGTTAGAAACATCAGAAGGCTGTAGACAA
ATACTGGGACAGCTACAACCATCCCTTCAGACAGGATCAGAAGAACTTAGATCATTATATAATACAGTAG
CAACCCTCTATTGTGTGCATCAAAGGATAGAGATAAAAGACACCAAGGAAGCTTTAGACAAGATAGAGGA
AGAGCAAAACAAAAGTAAGACCACCGCACAGCAAGCGGCCGCTGATCTTCAGACCTGGAGGAGGAGATAT
GAGGGACAATTGGAGAAGTGAATTATATAAATATAAAGTAGTAAAAATTGAACCATTAGGAGTAGCACCC
ACCAAGGCAAAGAGAAGAGTGGTGCAGAGAGAAAAAAGAGCAGTGGGAATAGGAGCTTTGTTCCTTGGGT
TCTTGGGAGCAGCAGGAAGCACTATGGGCGCAGCGTCAATGACGCTGACGGTACAGGCCAGACAATTATT
GTCTGGTATAGTGCAGCAGCAGAACAATTTGCTGAGGGCTATTGAGGCGCAACAGCATCTGTTGCAACTC
ACAGTCTGGGGCATCAAGCAGCTCCAGGCAAGAATCCTGGCTGTGGAAAGATACCTAAAGGATCAACAGC
TCCTGGGGATTTGGGGTTGCTCTGGAAAACTCATTTGCACCACTGCTGTGCCTTGGAATGCTAGTTGGAG
TAATAAATCTCTGGAACAGATTTGGAATCACACGACCTGGATGGAGTGGGACAGAGAAATTAACAATTAC
ACAAGCTTAATACACTCCTTAATTGAAGAATCGCAAAACCAGCAAGAAAAGAATGAACAAGAATTATTGG
AATTAGATAAATGGGCAAGTTTGTGGAATTGGTTTAACATAACAAATTGGCTGTGGTATATAAAATTATT
CATAATGATAGTAGGAGGCTTGGTAGGTTTAAGAATAGTTTTTGCTGTACTTTCTATAGTGAATAGAGTT
AGGCAGGGATATTCACCATTATCGTTTCAGACCCACCTCCCAACCCCGAGGGGACCCGACAGGCCCGAAG
GAATAGAAGAAGAAGGTGGAGAGAGAGACAGAGACAGATCCATTCGATTAGTGAACGGATCTCGACGGTA
TCGGTTAACTTTTAAAAGAAAAGGGGGGATTGGGGGGTACAGTGCAGGGGAAAGAATAGTAGACATAATA
GCAACAGACATACAAACTAAAGAATTACAAAAACAAATTACAAAAATTCAAAATTTTATCGATAAGCTTG
GGAGTTCCGCTTACATAACTTACGGTAAATGGCCCGCCTGGCTGACCGCCCAACGACCCCCGCCCATTGA
CGTCAATAATGACGTATGTTCCCATAGTAACGCCAATAGGGACTTTCCATTGACGTCAATGGGTGGAGTA
TTTACGGTAAACTGCCCACTTGGCAGTACATCAAGTGTATCATATGCCAAGTACGCCCCCTATTGACGTC
AATGACGGTAAATGGCCCGCCTGGCATTATGCCCAGTACATGACCTTATGGGACTTTCCTACTTGGCAGT
ACATCTACGTATTAGTCATCGCTATTACCATGGTGATGCGGTTTTGGCAGTACATCAATGGGCGTGGATA
GCGGTTTGACTCACGGGGATTTCCAAGTCTCCACCCCATTGACGTCAATGGGAGTTTGTTTTGGCACCAA
AATCAACGGGACTTTCCAAAATGTCGTAACAACTCCGCCCCATTGACGCAAATGGGCGGTAGGCGTGTAC
GGTGGGAGGTCTATATAAGCAGAGCTCTCCCTATCAGTGATAGAGATCTCCCTATCAGTGATAGAGATCG
TCGACTAGTCCAGTGTGGTGGAATTCTGCAGATATCAACAAGTTTGTACAAAAAAGCAGGCTTCACCATG
GTGAGCAAGGGCGAGGAGCTGTTCACCGGGGTGGTGCCCATCCTGGTCGAGCTGGACGGCGACGTAAACG
GCCACAAGTTCAGCGTGTCCGGCGAGGGCGAGGGCGATGCCACCTACGGCAAGCTGACCCTGAAGTTCAT
CTGCACCACCGGCAAGCTGCCCGTGCCCTGGCCCACCCTCGTGACCACCTTCGGCTACGGCCTGCAGTGC
TTCGCCCGCTACCCCGACCACATGAAGCAGCACGACTTCTTCAAGTCCGCCATGCCCGAAGGCTACGTCC
AGGAGCGCACCATCTTCTTCAAGGACGACGGCAACTACAAGACCCGCGCCGAGGTGAAGTTCGAGGGCGA
CACCCTGGTGAACCGCATCGAGCTGAAGGGCATCGACTTCAAGGAGGACGGCAACATCCTGGGGCACAAG
CTGGAGTACAACTACAACAGCCACAACGTCTATATCATGGCCGACAAGCAGAAGAACGGCATCAAGGTGA
ACTTCAAGATCCGCCACAACATCGAGGACGGCAGCGTGCAGCTCGCCGACCACTACCAGCAGAACACCCC
CATCGGCGACGGCCCCGTGCTGCTGCCCGACAACCACTACCTGAGCTACCAGTCCGCCCTGAGCAAAGAC
CCCAACGAGAAGCGCGATCACATGGTCCTGCTGGAGTTCGTGACCGCCGCCGGGATCACTCTCGGCATGG
ACGAGCTGTACAAGTCCGGACTCAGATCTCGAGCTGATCCAAAAAAGAAGAGAAAGGTAGATCCAAAAAA
GAAGAGAAAGGTAGATCCAAAAAAGAAGAGAAAGGTAGGATCCACCGGATCTAGAGGAAGCGGAGCTACT
AACTTCAGCCTGCTGAAGCAGGCTGGAGACGTGGAGGAGAACCCTGGACCTTCCAAAAAAATCAGTGGCG
GTTCTGTGGTAGAGATGCAAGGAGATGAAATGACACGAATCATTTGGGAATTGATTAAAGAGAAACTCAT
TTTTCCCTACGTGGAATTGGATCTACATAGCTATGATTTAGGCATAGAGAATCGTGATGCCACCAACGAC
CAAGTCACCAAGGATGCTGCAGAAGCTATAAAGAAGCATAATGTTGGCGTCAAATGTGCCACTATCACTC
CTGATGAGAAGAGGGTTGAGGAGTTCAAGTTGAAACAAATGTGGAAATCACCAAATGGCACCATACGAAA
TATTCTGGGTGGCACGGTCTTCAGAGAAGCCATTATCTGCAAAAATATCCCCCGGCTTGTGAGTGGATGG
GTAAAACCTATCATCATAGGTCGTCATGCTTATGGGGATCAATACAGAGCAACTGATTTTGTTGTTCCTG
GGCCTGGAAAAGTAGAGATAACCTACACACCAAGTGACGGAACCCAAAAGGTGACATACCTGGTACATAA
CTTTGAAGAAGGTGGTGGTGTTGCCATGGGGATGTATAATCAAGATAAGTCAATTGAAGATTTTGCACAC
AGTTCCTTCCAAATGGCTCTGTCTAAGGGTTGGCCTTTGTATCTGAGCACCAAAAACACTATTCTGAAGA
AATATGATGGGCGTTTTAAAGACATCTTTCAGGAGATATATGACAAGCAGTACAAGTCCCAGTTTGAAGC
TCAAAAGATCTGGTATGAGCATAGGCTCATCGACGACATGGTGGCCCAAGCTATGAAATCAGAGGGAGGC
TTCATCTGGGCCTGTAAAAACTATGATGGTGACGTGCAGTCGGACTCTGTGGCCCAAGGGTATGGCTCTC
TCGGCATGATGACCAGCGTGCTGGTTTGTCCAGATGGCAAGACAGTAGAAGCAGAGGCTGCCCACGGGAC
TGTAACCCGTCACTACCGCATGTACCAGAAAGGACAGGAGACGTCCACCAATCCCATTGCTTCCATTTTT
GCCTGGACCAGAGGGTTAGCCCACAGAGCAAAGCTTGATAACAATAAAGAGCTTGCCTTCTTTGCAAATG
CTTTGGAAGAAGTCTCTATTGAGACAATTGAGGCTGGCTTCATGACCAAGGACTTGGCTGCTTGCATTAA
AGGTTTACCCAATGTGCAACGTTCTGACTACTTGAATACATTTGAGTTCATGGATAAACTTGGAGAAAAC
TTGAAGATCAAACTAGCTCAGGCCAAACTTTACCCATACGACGTGCCTGACTACGCCTAGACCCAGCTTT
CTTGTACAAAGTGGTTGATATCCAGCACAGTGGCGGCCGCTCGAGTCTAGAGGGCCCGCGGTTCGAAGAC
TACAAAGACCATGACGGTGATTATAAAGATCATGACATCGATTACAAGGATGACGATGACAAGCGTACCG
GTTAGTAATGATCGACAATCAACCTCTGGATTACAAAATTTGTGAAAGATTGACTGGTATTCTTAACTAT
GTTGCTCCTTTTACGCTATGTGGATACGCTGCTTTAATGCCTTTGTATCATGCTATTGCTTCCCGTATGG
CTTTCATTTTCTCCTCCTTGTATAAATCCTGGTTGCTGTCTCTTTATGAGGAGTTGTGGCCCGTTGTCAG
GCAACGTGGCGTGGTGTGCACTGTGTTTGCTGACGCAACCCCCACTGGTTGGGGCATTGCCACCACCTGT
CAGCTCCTTTCCGGGACTTTCGCTTTCCCCCTCCCTATTGCCACGGCGGAACTCATCGCCGCCTGCCTTG
CCCGCTGCTGGACAGGGGCTCGGCTGTTGGGCACTGACAATTCCGTGGTGTTGTCGGGGAAGCTGACGTC
CTTTCCATGGCTGCTCGCCTGTGTTGCCACCTGGATTCTGCGCGGGACGTCCTTCTGCTACGTCCCTTCG
GCCCTCAATCCAGCGGACCTTCCTTCCCGCGGCCTGCTGCCGGCTCTGCGGCCTCTTCCGCGTCTTCGCC
TTCGCCCTCAGACGAGTCGGATCTCCCTTTGGGCCGCCTCCCCGCCTGGCGATGGTACCGGTGTGGAAAG
TCCCCAGGCTCCCCAGCAGGCAGAAGTATGCAAAGCATGCATCTCAATTAGTCAGCAACCAGGTGTGGAA
AGTCCCCAGGCTCCCCAGCAGGCAGAAGTATGCAAAGCATGCATCTCAATTAGTCAGCAACCATAGTCCC
GCCCCTAACTCCGCCCATCCCGCCCCTAACTCCGCCCAGTTCCGCCCATTCTCCGCCCCATGGCTGACTA
ATTTTTTTTATTTATGCAGAGGCCGAGGCCGCCTCTGCCTCTGAGCTATTCCAGAAGTAGTGAGGAGGCT
TTTTTGGAGGCCTAGGCTTTTGCAAAAAGCTCCCGGGAGCTTGTATATCCATTTTCGGATCTGATCAGCA
CGTGTTGACAATTAATCATCGGCATAGTATATCGGCATAGTATAATACGACAAGGTGAGGAACTAAACCA
TGGCCAAGCCTTTGTCTCAAGAAGAATCCACCCTCATTGAAAGAGCAACGGCTACAATCAACAGCATCCC
CATCTCTGAAGACTACAGCGTCGCCAGCGCAGCTCTCTCTAGCGACGGCCGCATCTTCACTGGTGTCAAT
GTATATCATTTTACTGGGGGACCTTGTGCAGAACTCGTGGTGCTGGGCACTGCTGCTGCTGCGGCAGCTG
GCAACCTGACTTGTATCGTCGCGATCGGAAATGAGAACAGGGGCATCTTGAGCCCCTGCGGACGGTGCCG
ACAGGTGCTTCTCGATCTGCATCCTGGGATCAAAGCCATAGTGAAGGACAGTGATGGACAGCCGACGGCA
GTTGGGATTCGTGAATTGCTGCCCTCTGGTTATGTGTGGGAGGGCTAAGCACAATTCGAGCTCGGTACCT
TTAAGACCAATGACTTACAAGGCAGCTGTAGATCTTAGCCACTTTTTAAAAGAAAAGGGGGGACTGGAAG
GGCTAATTCACTCCCAACGAAGACAAGATCTGCTTTTTGCTTGTACTGGGTCTCTCTGGTTAGACCAGAT
CTGAGCCTGGGAGCTCTCTGGCTAACTAGGGAACCCACTGCTTAAGCCTCAATAAAGCTTGCCTTGAGTG
CTTCAAGTAGTGTGTGCCCGTCTGTTGTGTGACTCTGGTAACTAGAGATCCCTCAGACCCTTTTAGTCAG
TGTGGAAAATCTCTAGCAGTAGTAGTTCATGTCATCTTATTATTCAGTATTTATAACTTGCAAAGAAATG
AATATCAGAGAGTGAGAGGAACTTGTTTATTGCAGCTTATAATGGTTACAAATAAAGCAATAGCATCACA
AATTTCACAAATAAAGCATTTTTTTCACTGCATTCTAGTTGTGGTTTGTCCAAACTCATCAATGTATCTT
ATCATGTCTGGCTCTAGCTATCCCGCCCCTAACTCCGCCCATCCCGCCCCTAACTCCGCCCAGTTCCGCC
CATTCTCCGCCCCATGGCTGACTAATTTTTTTTATTTATGCAGAGGCCGAGGCCGCCTCGGCCTCTGAGC
TATTCCAGAAGTAGTGAGGAGGCTTTTTTGGAGGCCTAGGGACGTACCCAATTCGCCCTATAGTGAGTCG
TATTACGCGCGCTCACTGGCCGTCGTTTTACAACGTCGTGACTGGGAAAACCCTGGCGTTACCCAACTTA
ATCGCCTTGCAGCACATCCCCCTTTCGCCAGCTGGCGTAATAGCGAAGAGGCCCGCACCGATCGCCCTTC
CCAACAGTTGCGCAGCCTGAATGGCGAATGGG
[124 nt withheld, positions 7523-7646]
C
[91 nt withheld, positions 7648-7738]
A
[49 nt withheld, positions 7740-7788]
CCTTTGACGTTGGAGTCCACGTTCTTT
[37 nt withheld, positions 7816-7852]
ACCCTATCTCGGTCTATTCTTTTGATTTATAAGGGATTTTGCCGATTTCGGCCTATTGGTTAAAAAATGA
GCTGATTTAACAAAAATTTAACGCGAATTTTAACAAAATATTAACGCTTACAATTTAGGTGGCACTTTTC
GGGGAAATGTGCGCGGAACCCCTATTTGTTTATTTTTCTAAATACATTCAAATATGTATCCGCTCATGAG
ACAATAACCCTGATAAATGCTTCAATAATATTGAAAAAGGAAGAGTATGAGTATTCAACATTTCCGTGTC
GCCCTTATTCCCTTTTTTGCGGCATTTTGCCTTCCTGTTTTTGCTCACCCAGAAACGCTGGTGAAAGTAA
AAGATGCTGAAGATCAGTTGGGTGCACGAGTGGGTTACATCGAACTGGATCTCAACAGCGGTAAGATCCT
TGAGAGTTTTCGCCCCGAAGAACGTTTTCCAATGATGAGCACTTTTAAAGTTCTGCTATGTGGCGCGGTA
TTATCCCGTATTGACGCCGGGCAAGAGCAACTCGGTCGCCGCATACACTATTCTCAGAATGACTTGGTTG
AGTACTCACCAGTCACAGAAAAGCATCTTACGGATGGCATGACAGTAAGAGAATTATGCAGTGCTGCCAT
AACCATGAGTGATAACACTGCGGCCAACTTACTTCTGACAACGATCGGAGGACCGAAGGAGCTAACCGCT
TTTTTGCACAACATGGGGGATCATGTAACTCGCCTTGATCGTTGGGAACCGGAGCTGAATGAAGCCATAC
CAAACGACGAGCGTGACACCACGATGCCTGTAGCAATGGCAACAACGTTGCGCAAACTATTAACTGGCGA
ACTACTTACTCTAGCTTCCCGGCAACAATTAATAGACTGGATGGAGGCGGATAAAGTTGCAGGACCACTT
CTGCGCTCGGCCCTTCCGGCTGGCTGGTTTATTGCTGATAAATCTGGAGCCGGTGAGCGTGGGTCTCGCG
GTATCATTGCAGCACTGGGGCCAGATGGTAAGCCCTCCCGTATCGTAGTTATCTACACGACGGGGAGTCA
GGCAACTATGGATGAACGAAATAGACAGATCGCTGAGATAGGTGCCTCACTGATTAAGCATTGGTAACTG
TCAGACCAAGTTTACTCATATATACTTTAGATTGATTTAAAACTTCATTTTTAATTTAAAAGGATCTAGG
TGAAGATCCTTTTTGATAATCTCATGACCAAAATCCCTTAACGTGAGTTTTCGTTCCACTGAGCGTCAGA
CCCCGTAGAAAAGATCAAAGGATCTTCTTGAGATCCTTTTTTTCTGCGCGTAATCTGCTGCTTGCAAACA
AAAAAACCACCGCTACCAGCGGTGGTTTGTTTGCCGGATCAAGAGCTACCAACTCTTTTTCCGAAGGTAA
CTGGCTTCAGCAGAGCGCAGATACCAAATACTGTTCTTCTAGTGTAGCCGTAGTTAGGCCACCACTTCAA
GAACTCTGTAGCACCGCCTACATACCTCGCTCTGCTAATCCTGTTACCAGTGGCTGCTGCCAGTGGCGAT
AAGTCGTGTCTTACCGGGTTGGACTCAAGACGATAGTTACCGGATAAGGCGCAGCGGTCGGGCTGAACGG
GGGGTTCGTGCACACAGCCCAGCTTGGAGCGAACGACCTACACCGAACTGAGATACCTACAGCGTGAGCT
ATGAGAAAGCGCCACGCTTCCCGAAGGGAGAAAGGCGGACAGGTATCCGGTAAGCGGCAGGGTCGGAACA
GGAGAGCGCACGAGGGAGCTTCCAGGGGGAAACGCCTGGTATCTTTATAGTCCTGTCGGGTTTCGCCACC
TCTGACTTGAGCGTCGATTTTTGTGATGCTCGTCAGGGGGGCGGAGCCTATGGAAAAACGCCAGCAACGC
GGCCTTTTTACGGTTCCTGGCCTTTTGCTGGCCTTTTGCTCACATGTTCTTTCCTGCGTTATCCCCTGAT
TCTGTGGATAACCGTATTACCGCCTTTGAGTGAGCTGATACCGCTCGCCGCAGCCGAACGACCGAGCGCA
GCGAGT
